Addgene plasmid #11199: hTex1-GST
Depositing lab: Robin Reed. Depositing organization: Harvard Medical School. Publication: Recruitment of the human TREX complex to mRNA during splicing. Masuda S, Das R, Cheng H, Hurt E, Dorman N, Reed R. Genes Dev. 2005 Jul 1. 19(13):1512-7. 10.1101/gad.1302205 PubMed 15998806.
Backbone
  Vector backbone: pGEX
  Backbone manufacturer: Amersham
  Vector type: Bacterial Expression
Growth in bacteria
  Bacterial resistance: Ampicillin, 100 μg/mL
  Growth temperature: 37°C
  Growth strain: DH5alpha
  Copy number: High Copy
Gene/Insert
  Gene/Insert name: Tex1
  Species: H. sapiens (human)
  Insert size (bp): 1580
  GenBank ID: BC006849
  Entrez Gene: THOC3 (a.k.a. THO3, hTREX45)
  Tag / fusion protein: GST (N terminal on backbone)
  Cloning method: Restriction Enzyme
  Sequencing primers: 5′ pGEX 5'
Terms and licenses: Academic/Nonprofit Terms; Industry Terms: Not Available to Industry
Depositor comments: Reed lab clone #786.
How to cite: hTex1-GST was a gift from Robin Reed (Addgene plasmid # 11199 ; http://n2t.net/addgene:11199 ; RRID:Addgene_11199)
