[The description below was written by a language model from this plasmid's Addgene catalogue record.]
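Description:
hTex1-GST is a bacterial expression plasmid built on a pGEX backbone that carries the human Tex1 coding sequence, the gene now catalogued as THOC3 (also known as THO3 or hTREX45). The insert is recorded as about 1.58 kb and was introduced by restriction enzyme cloning. It sits downstream of the glutathione S-transferase open reading frame supplied by the backbone, so the protein is produced as an N-terminal GST fusion. The plasmid is maintained in E. coli as a high-copy replicon under ampicillin selection. The record does not list the promoter, origin or any protease cleavage site, and no feature table is provided. pGEX-series vectors generally drive the GST fusion from an IPTG-inducible tac promoter with a lacI repressor gene on the plasmid, but the exact pGEX variant used here is not specified.

The GST moiety allows the fusion protein to be captured on glutathione resin, which supports both one-step affinity purification of recombinant Tex1 and pull-down experiments to test for interacting partners. Tex1/THOC3 is a subunit of the THO subcomplex within TREX, the transcription/export complex that links mRNA processing to nuclear export. The construct is associated with work examining how human TREX is recruited to mRNA during splicing. In that context, a GST-tagged Tex1 would typically serve as a source of purified protein for binding assays, biochemical characterisation of the complex, or antibody generation, although the record itself does not spell out the specific application.
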