>Addgene plasmid #11199 | hTex1-GST | addgene partial sequence | sequence record 18122 | 11199 with pGEX-5
CGGANCTGGTTCCGCGTGGATCCCCGGAATTCCCGGGATATCGTCGACCCACGCGTCCGGCGGCGCCAGG
ACTGACTGCGCCGTGGAGGCTGCTGCAGTGTTGTGAGTTGGAAGCTGGGGAGCTCGGCATGGCGGTCCCC
GCTGCAGCCATGGGGCCCTCGGCGTTGGGCCAGAGCGGCCCCGGCTCGATGGCCCCGTGGTGCTCAGTGA
GCAGCGGCCCGTCGCGCTACGTGCTTGGGATGCAGGAGCTGTTCCGGGGCCACAGCAAGACGCGCGAGTT
CCTGGCGCACAGCGCCAAGGTGCACTCGGTGGCCTGGAGTTGCGACGGGCGTCGCCTAGCCTCGGGGTCC
TTCGACAAGACGGCCAGCGTCTTCTTGCTGGAGAAGGACCGGTTGGTCAAAGAAAACAATTATCGGGGAC
ATGGGGATAGTGTGGACCAGCTTTGTTGGCATCCAAGTAATCCTGACCTATTTGTTACGGCGTCTGGAGA
TAAAACCATTCGCATCTGGGATGTGAGGACTACAAAATGCATTGCCACTGTGAACACTAAAGGGGAGAAC
ATTAATATCTGCTGGAGTCCTGATGGGCAGACCATTGCTGTAGGCAACAAGGATGATGNGGNNACCTTTA
NTG
